>Addgene plasmid #153280 | pDGE508 | addgene full sequence | sequence record 307438 | Addgene NGS Result
GAAACGCCTGGTATCTTTATAGTCCTGTCGGGTTTCGCCACCTCTGACTTGAGCGTCGATTTTTGTGATG
CTCGTCAGGGGGGCGGAGCCTATGGAAAAACGCCAGCAACGCGGCCTTTTTACGGTTCCTGGCCTTTTGC
TGGCCTTTTGCTCACATGTTCTTTCCTGCGTTATCCCCTGATTCTGTGGATAACCGTATTACCGCCTTTG
AGTGAGCTGATACCGCTCGCCGCAGCCGAACGACCGAGCGCAGCGAGTCAGTGAGCGAGGAAGCGGAAGA
GCGCCCAATACGCAAACCGCCTCTCCCCGCGCGTTGGCCGATTCATTAATCACTCTGTGGTCTCACGGTA
TAAGCTTTAGCTTTGAGACCACGAAGTGGCTCTTCAGTGGACGAAAGGGCCTCGTGATACGCCTATTTTT
ATAGGTTAATGTCATGATAATAATGGTTTCTTAGACGTCAGGTGGCACTTTTCGGGGAAATGTGCGCGGA
ACCCCTATTTGTTTATTTTTCTAAATACATTCAAATATGTATCCGCTCATGAGACAATAACCCTGATAAA
TGCTTCAATAATATTGAAAAAGGAAGAGTATGGCTAAAATGAGAATATCACCGGAATTGAAAAAACTGAT
CGAAAAATACCGCTGCGTAAAAGATACGGAAGGAATGTCTCCTGCTAAGGTATATAAGCTGGTGGGAGAA
AATGAAAACCTATATTTAAAAATGACGGACAGCCGGTATAAAGGGACCACCTATGATGTGGAACGGGAAA
AGGACATGATGCTATGGCTGGAAGGAAAGCTGCCTGTTCCAAAGGTCCTGCACTTTGAACGGCATGATGG
CTGGAGCAATCTGCTCATGAGTGAGGCCGATGGCGTCCTTTGCTCGGAAGAGTATGAAGATGAACAAAGC
CCTGAAAAGATTATCGAGCTGTATGCGGAGTGCATCAGGCTCTTTCACTCCATCGACATATCGGATTGTC
CCTATACGAATAGCTTAGACAGCCGCTTAGCCGAATTGGATTACTTACTGAATAACGATCTGGCCGATGT
GGATTGCGAAAACTGGGAAGAGGACACTCCATTTAAAGATCCGCGCGAGCTGTATGATTTTTTAAAGACG
GAAAAGCCCGAAGAGGAACTTGTCTTTTCCCACGGCGACCTGGGAGACAGCAACATCTTTGTGAAAGATG
GCAAAGTAAGTGGCTTTATTGATCTTGGGAGAAGCGGCAGGGCGGACAAGTGGTATGACATTGCCTTCTG
CGTCCGGTCGCTCAGGGAGGATATCGGGGAAGAACAGTATGTCGAGCTATTTTTTGACTTACTGGGGATC
AAGCCTGATTGGGAGAAAATAAAATATTATATTTTACTGGATGAATTGTTTTAGCTGTCAGACCAAGTTT
ACTCATATATACTTTAGATTGATTTAAAACTTCATTTTTAATTTAAAAGGATCTAGGTGAAGATCCTTTT
TGATAATCTCATGACCAAAATCCCTTAACGTGAGTTTTCGTTCCACTGAGCGTCAGACCCCGTAGAAAAG
ATCAAAGGATCTTCTTGAGATCCTTTTTTTCTGCGCGTAATCTGCTGCTTGCAAACAAAAAAACCACCGC
TACCAGCGGTGGTTTGTTTGCCGGATCAAGAGCTACCAACTCTTTTTCCGAAGGTAACTGGCTTCAGCAG
AGCGCAGATACCAAATACTGTTCTTCTAGTGTAGCCGTAGTTAGGCCACCACTTCAAGAACTCTGTAGCA
CCGCCTACATACCTCGCTCTGCTAATCCTGTTACCAGTGGCTGCTGCCAGTGGCGATAAGTCGTGTCTTA
CCGGGTTGGACTCAAGACGATAGTTACCGGATAAGGCGCAGCGGTCGGGCTGAACGGGGGGTTCGTGCAC
ACAGCCCAGCTTGGAGCGAACGACCTACACCGAACTGAGATACCTACAGCGTGAGCTATGAGAAAGCGCC
ACGCTTCCCGAAGGGAGAAAGGCGGACAGGTATCCGGTAAGCGGCAGGGTCGGAACAGGAGAGCGCACGA
GGGAGCTTCCAGGGG
Features (pLannotate 1.2.2; 4 found; start..end, strand, type, name):
    281..330     +  CDS            lacI (fragment): lac repressor; lacI; The lac repressor binds to the lac operator to inhibit transcription in E. coli. This inhibition can be relieved by adding lactose or isopropyl-β-D-thiogalactopyranoside (IPTG).
    485..589     +  promoter       AmpR promoter: bla
    590..1384    +  CDS            KanR: aminoglycoside phosphotransferase; aphA-3; confers resistance to kanamycin
   1555..98      +  rep_origin     ori (across the origin): high-copy-number ColE1/pMB1/pBR322/pUC origin of replication
