[The description below was written by a language model from this plasmid's Addgene catalogue record and pLannotate feature annotations shown in this document.]
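Description:
pDGE508 is a small (about 2 kb), high-copy E. coli cloning plasmid built on the pAGM1311 backbone and catalogued as a CRISPR vector. It serves as an "end-linker" module: a short synthetic linker of roughly 20 bp that closes an assembly when two sgRNA arrays are combined and transferred into a recipient vector of choice. It comes from a toolkit developed for highly multiplexed genome editing in plants, where many guide RNA units are stacked in arrays to generate higher-order mutants of Nicotiana benthamiana and Arabidopsis in a single step. The plasmid has no nuclease, guide RNA, plant promoter or plant selection marker of its own. It functions only as an adapter part in hierarchical assembly.

The annotated sequence consists almost entirely of backbone. A ColE1/pUC-type origin of replication, which spans the numbering origin of the circular record, provides high-copy maintenance in standard strains such as DH5alpha. A kanamycin resistance gene (aminoglycoside phosphotransferase, aphA-3) driven by the bla (AmpR) promoter provides selection. A short lacI fragment is also detected, most likely a non-functional remnant of the backbone's lineage. The linker is too short and generic to be picked up by automated annotation, so its position and the flanking restriction sites do not appear in the feature table. The record lists the cloning method only as restriction enzyme based, with the 5′ site unknown, and it does not state which enzymes or overhangs release the linker or define its compatibility with the sgRNA array modules.
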