Addgene plasmid #153280: pDGE508
Purpose: End-linker for cloning 2 sgRNA arrays into any recipient vector
Depositing lab: Johannes Stuttmann. Depositing organization: Martin-Luther-Universitaet Halle-Wittenberg. Publication: Highly efficient multiplex editing: One-shot generation of 8x Nicotiana benthamiana and 12x Arabidopsis mutants. Stuttmann J, Barthel K, Martin P, Ordon J, Erickson JL, Herr R, Ferik F, Kretschmer C, Berner T, Keilwagen J, Marillonnet S, Bonas U. Plant J. 2021 Feb 12. doi: 10.1111/tpj.15197. PubMed 33577114.
Backbone
  Vector backbone: pAGM1311
  Backbone manufacturer: Engler et al, 2014
  Backbone size w/o insert (bp): 2000
  Vector type: CRISPR
Growth in bacteria
  Bacterial resistance: Kanamycin, 50 μg/mL
  Growth temperature: 37°C
  Growth strain: DH5alpha
  Copy number: High Copy
Gene/Insert
  Gene/Insert name: linker
  Species: Synthetic
  Insert size (bp): 20
  Cloning method: Restriction Enzyme; 5′ cloning site Unknown (unknown if destroyed)
Terms and licenses: Academic/Nonprofit Terms; Industry Terms: Not Available to Industry
Depositor comments: Please visit https://www.biorxiv.org/content/10.1101/2020.03.31.018671v2 for bioRxiv preprint.
How to cite: pDGE508 was a gift from Johannes Stuttmann (Addgene plasmid # 153280 ; http://n2t.net/addgene:153280 ; RRID:Addgene_153280)
